Addgene plasmid #167422: pMSR:MSMEG_5431:Dendra
Purpose: C-term fluorescent fusion
Depositing lab: Keith Derbyshire & Joseph Wade. Depositing organization: Wadsworth Center, New York State Department of Health. Publication: A Mycobacterial Systems Resource for the Research Community. Judd JA, Canestrari J, Clark R, Joseph A, Lapierre P, Lasek-Nesselquist E, Mir M, Palumbo M, Smith C, Stone M, Upadhyay A, Wirth SE, Dedrick RM, Meier CG, Russell DA, Dills A, Dove E, Kester J, Wolf ID, Zhu J, Rubin ER, Fortune S, Hatfull GF, Gray TA, Wade JT, Derbyshire KM. mBio. 2021 Mar 2;12(2). pii: mBio.02401-20. doi: 10.1128/mBio.02401-20. PubMed 33653882.
Backbone
  Vector backbone: pMSR:Dendra
  Vector type: Bacterial Expression ; Integrating Mycobacterial Expression Vector attL5. T7 expression in E. coli
Growth in bacteria
  Bacterial resistance: Apramycin, 25 μg/mL
  Growth temperature: 37°C
  Growth strain: DH5alpha
  Copy number: High Copy
Gene/Insert
  Gene/Insert name: MSMEG_5431
  Species: M. smegmatis
  Promoter: pmycTetO
  Tag / fusion protein: Gly-Ala Linker/Dendra2/1x Flag Tag (C terminal on insert)
  Cloning method: Ligation Independent Cloning
  Sequencing primers: 5′ TGATAGAGTTTGTCCTCCCTATCAG; 3′ TCCATATGCACCTTGACACG
Resource information
  A portion of this plasmid was derived from a plasmid made by: CP000480.1
Terms and licenses: Academic/Nonprofit Terms; Industry Terms: Not Available to Industry
Depositor comments: 5' cloning site: AseI (destroyed), 3' cloning site: HindIII (not destroyed)
How to cite: pMSR:MSMEG_5431:Dendra was a gift from Keith Derbyshire & Joseph Wade (Addgene plasmid # 167422 ; http://n2t.net/addgene:167422 ; RRID:Addgene_167422)
