[The description below was written by a language model from this plasmid's Addgene catalogue record.]
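Description:
pMSR:MSMEG_5431:Dendra is a bacterial expression plasmid built on the pMSR:Dendra backbone, an integrating mycobacterial expression vector that inserts at the L5 attachment site of the mycobacterial chromosome rather than replicating autonomously in that host. It is propagated as a high-copy plasmid in E. coli and selected with apramycin. The record also notes that the vector supports T7-driven expression in E. coli, so the same construct can serve for protein production there as well as for expression in mycobacteria. No feature table is provided, so the specific origin of replication, integrase cassette and resistance gene are not itemised in the record.

The insert is the Mycobacterium smegmatis open reading frame MSMEG_5431, derived from the reference M. smegmatis genome sequence and introduced by ligation-independent cloning, with the 5' AseI junction destroyed and the 3' HindIII site retained. The record does not state the function of this gene. Expression is driven by the pmycTetO promoter, a mycobacterial promoter carrying tet operator sequences, which in general allows tetracycline-type regulation when a Tet repressor is present. The coding sequence is fused at its C terminus, through a glycine-alanine linker, to Dendra2, a green-to-red photoconvertible fluorescent protein, followed by a single FLAG epitope tag.

The stated purpose is a C-terminal fluorescent fusion, and the plasmid belongs to a mycobacterial systems resource for the research community. Such a fusion lends itself to visualising the subcellular localisation of the protein in live mycobacteria from a stable integrated copy, while the FLAG tag offers a handle for immunodetection or affinity purification.
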