>Addgene plasmid #167422 | pMSR:MSMEG_5431:Dendra | depositor partial sequence | sequence record 325250 | partial
ATGGCCAAGACCGCCAACATCCCCAACAAGCTGACCGCCAACGTGCGCACCCGCACCGGCAAGGGCGCCT
CGCGCCAGGCCCGTCGCGACGGCAAGGTGCCCGCCGTGCTGTACGGCCACGGCACCGATCCGCAGCACCT
GGAGCTCAACGCCCGCGACTTCGCGGCCGTCCTGCGCAGCCACGGCACCAACGCGATCCTGACCCTGGAC
ATCGAGGGCACCGAGCAGCTCGCGCTGACCAAGGCGCTCGACGTTCACCCCATCCGCCGCAACATCCAGC
ACGCAGACCTGCTCGTCGTGCAGCGCGGCGAAAAGGTCACCGTCGAGGTGACCGTCCTCGTCGAGGGTGA
CGCGACCCCGGGCACCCTGGTCACCCAGGACGCCAACACCATCGAGATCGAGGCCGAGGCCCTGTCGATC
CCCGAGCAGCTCACCGTGTCGGTCGAGGGTGTCGAGGCCGGCACCCAGATCACCGCGGGCCAGATCTCGC
TGCCCGAGGGCGTCAACCTGATCTCGGATCCCGAGCTGCTGGTGGTCAACGTCGTCGAGGCCCCGAGCGC
CGAGGCTCTCGAGGAAGAAGGCGCCGGCGAGACCGGTGCTGCCGAGGCCCCGGCCGAAGAGGCTCCCGCC
GAAGAGCCGGCCGAG
